Addgene plasmid #205280: pAAV_CbH_SIO_SyGCaMP8s_p2a_mRuby
Purpose: Synaptic activity can be imaged with Synaptophysin GCaMP, while simultaneously, a red fluorescence structural marker can be employed to provide a visual reference for the cellular architecture.
Depositing lab: Matthias Prigge.
Backbone
  Vector backbone: AAV
  Vector type: AAV
Growth in bacteria
  Bacterial resistance: Ampicillin, 100 μg/mL
  Growth temperature: 37°C
  Growth strain: NEB Stable
  Copy number: High Copy
Gene/Insert
  Gene/Insert name: GCaMP8s (alt names: mRuby; Synaptophysin)
  Species: M. musculus (mouse)
  Cloning method: Gibson Cloning
Terms and licenses: Academic/Nonprofit Terms; Industry Terms: Not Available to Industry
How to cite: pAAV_CbH_SIO_SyGCaMP8s_p2a_mRuby was a gift from Matthias Prigge (Addgene plasmid # 205280 ; http://n2t.net/addgene:205280 ; RRID:Addgene_205280)
