[The description below was written by a language model from this plasmid's Addgene catalogue record and pLannotate feature annotations shown in this document.]
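Description:
pAAV_CbH_SIO_SyGCaMP8s_p2a_mRuby is a 7,152-nt adeno-associated virus transfer plasmid for Cre-dependent expression of a presynaptically targeted calcium indicator together with a red structural marker. It is maintained in bacteria through a high-copy ColE1/pUC-type origin and an ampicillin resistance gene (β-lactamase), and the backbone also carries an f1 phage origin. The expression cassette is flanked by AAV2 inverted terminal repeats, which allow it to be packaged into recombinant AAV particles. The left ITR is annotated only as short fragments, whereas the right one is detected in full.

Expression is driven by the CBh hybrid promoter, made up of a CMV enhancer, a chicken β-actin promoter and a hybrid CBA/MVM intron. Downstream, the coding sequence lies in the antisense orientation between a lox71 site and an oppositely oriented lox66 site. This is a single-inverted-open-reading-frame (SIO) switch: Cre inverts the cassette into the sense orientation, and because these are left- and right-element mutant lox sites, recombination yields a doubly mutant site that disfavours flipping back. The inverted reading frame encodes synaptophysin fused to a GCaMP sensor, then a P2A peptide and mRuby3, so one transcript yields two separate proteins. The annotation tool labels the sensor as a GCaMP6s fragment, while the catalogue names it GCaMP8s. It also matches synaptophysin to the rat protein, although the record lists mouse. WPRE fragments and an SV40 polyadenylation signal follow the cassette.

The stated use is imaging synaptic activity with synaptophysin-GCaMP in Cre-defined cells, with the red fluorescence providing a reference for cellular architecture.
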