Features (pLannotate 1.2.2; 24 found; start..end, strand, type, name):
     12..39      +  repeat_region  AAV2 ITR (fragment): inverted terminal repeat of adeno-associated virus serotype 2 inverted
     68..95      +  repeat_region  AAV2 ITR (fragment): inverted terminal repeat of adeno-associated virus serotype 2 inverted
    145..430     +  enhancer       CMV enhancer: human cytomegalovirus immediate early enhancer; contains an 18-bp deletion relative to the standard CMV enhancer
    432..541     +  promoter       chicken β-actin promoter (fragment): contains a 21-bp deletion relative to the standard chicken β-actin promoter
    533..654     +  promoter       chicken β-actin promoter (fragment): contains a 21-bp deletion relative to the standard chicken β-actin promoter
    655..882     +  intron         hybrid intron: hybrid between chicken β-actin (CBA) and minute virus of mice (MMV) introns (Gray et al., 2011)
    894..927     +  protein_bind   lox71: Left element (LE) mutant of loxP (Araki et al., 2010). Cre-mediated recombination occurs in the 8-bp core sequence (GCATACAT). Cre recombinase
    940..1647    -  CDS            mRuby3: mRuby3 is a basic (constitutively fluorescent) red fluorescent protein published in 2016, derived from Entacmaea quadricolor. It has low acid sensitivity.
   1648..1704    -  CDS            P2A: 2A peptide from porcine teschovirus-1 polyprotein Eukaryotic ribosomes fail to insert a peptide bond between the Gly and Pro residues, yielding separate polypeptides.
   1714..2883    -  CDS            GCaMP6s (fragment): improved fluorescent protein-based calcium sensor (Chen et al., 2013)
   2971..3888    -  CDS            Syp: SYPH_RAT - Experimental evidence at protein level: Swiss-Prot protein existence level 1. Possibly involved in structural functions as organizing other membrane components or in targeting the vesicles to the plasma membrane. Involved in the regulation of short-term and long-term synaptic plasticity (By similarity). From Rattus norvegicus (Rat).
   3903..3936    -  protein_bind   lox66: Right element (RE) mutant of loxP (Araki et al., 2010). Cre-mediated recombination occurs in the 8-bp core sequence (GCATACAT). Cre recombinase
   3954..4111    +  misc_feature   WPRE (fragment): woodchuck hepatitis virus posttranscriptional regulatory element
   4117..4201    +  misc_feature   WPRE (fragment): woodchuck hepatitis virus posttranscriptional regulatory element
   4200..4243    -  polyA_signal   SV40 poly(A) signal (fragment): SV40 polyadenylation signal
   4247..4314    -  polyA_signal   SV40 poly(A) signal (fragment): SV40 polyadenylation signal
   4415..4555    +  repeat_region  AAV2 ITR: inverted terminal repeat of adeno-associated virus serotype 2 inverted
   4560..4611    -  misc_feature   bom (fragment): basis of mobility region from pBR322
   4630..5085    +  rep_origin     f1 ori (sequence partly withheld): f1 bacteriophage origin of replication; arrow indicates direction of (+) strand synthesis
   5086..5135    -  misc_feature   bom (fragment): basis of mobility region from pBR322
   5237..5272    -  CDS            rop (fragment): Rop protein, which maintains plasmids at low copy number; rop
   5367..5471    +  promoter       AmpR promoter: bla
   5472..6332    +  CDS            AmpR: β-lactamase; bla; confers resistance to ampicillin, carbenicillin, and related antibiotics
   6503..7091    +  rep_origin     ori: high-copy-number ColE1/pMB1/pBR322/pUC origin of replication
>Addgene plasmid #205280 | pAAV_CbH_SIO_SyGCaMP8s_p2a_mRuby | addgene full sequence | sequence record 412569 | Addgene NGS Result
CCTGCAGGCAGCTGCGCGCTCGCTCGCTCACTGAGGCCGCCCGGGCGTCGGGCGACCTTTGGTCGCCCGG
CCTCAGTGAGCGAGCGAGCGCGCAGAGAGGGAGTGGCCAACTCCATCACTAGGGGTTCCTGCGGCCGCAC
GCGTCGTTACATAACTTACGGTAAATGGCCCGCCTGGCTGACCGCCCAACGACCCCCGCCCATTGACGTC
AATAGTAACGCCAATAGGGACTTTCCATTGACGTCAATGGGTGGAGTATTTACGGTAAACTGCCCACTTG
GCAGTACATCAAGTGTATCATATGCCAAGTACGCCCCCTATTGACGTCAATGACGGTAAATGGCCCGCCT
GGCATTGTGCCCAGTACATGACCTTATGGGACTTTCCTACTTGGCAGTACATCTACGTATTAGTCATCGC
TATTACCATGGTCGAGGTGAGCCCCACGTTCTGCTTCACTCTCCCCATCTCCCCCCCCTCCCCACCCCCA
ATTTTGTATTTATTTATTTTTTAATTATTTTGTGCAGCGATGGGGGCGGGGCGAGGCGGAGAGGTGCGGC
GGCAGCCAATCAGAGCGGCGCGCTCCGAAAGTTTCCTTTTATGGCGAGGCGGCGGCGGCGGCGGCCCTAT
AAAAAGCGAAGCGCGCGGCGGGCGGGAGTCGCTGCGCGCTGCCTTCGCCCCGTGCCCCGCTCCGCCGCCG
CCTCGCGCCGCCCGCCCCGGCTCTGACTGACCGCGTTACTCCCACAGGTGAGCGGGCGGGACGGCCCTTC
TCCTCCGGGCTGTAATTAGCTGAGCAAGAGGTAAGGGTTTAAGGGATGGTTGGTTGGTGGGGTATTAATG
TTTAATTACCTGGAGCACCTGCCTGAAATCACTTTTTTTCAGGTTGGGGATCCTACCGTTCGTATAGCAT
ACATTATACGAAGTTATGATTTCTAATTACTTGTACAGCTCGTCCATGCCACCACCAAGGTTGCTGTATT
TGGCAACTGCCACTTCTCTTTGCACTACGTAGGTTTCATTGTCACTCTCCTCGATCCTTTCCAGGCGGTG
ATCAACGGCATGGACACCGGGCATCTTGATGTTCCCGACGGTCTTTTTTGACCTGTAAGTTGTCACGAAG
TTGCAGTGCAGATGGCCACCACCATCAACTTTCAGTGCGATGTCAGTGTATCCTCTCAGACCACCATCTG
CTGGATACATCATCTCTGTATTAGGCTCCCAACCCTTGGTCTTCTTCTGCATCACGGGACCATTGGAGGG
AAAGTTTACCCCTCTGACCTTGACGTTGTAGACGAGCTCGCCATCCTCAAGGCTGGTGTCCTGCGTGACG
GTGACGACTCCACCATCTTCGTATCTCGTAACTCTTTCCCAAGTAAAACCCTCAGGAAAGGACTGTTTAA
AGAAATCAGGGATGTCGGCCGGGTACTTGATAAAGGTACGGCTGCCATACATGAACGACGTGGCAAGAAT
GTCAAAGGCAAATGGCAGGGGTCCTCCCTCGATGACTTTGATCCTCATGGTTTGCACTCCCTCGTACGGT
CTGCCTTCTCCTTCACCTGTGCATTTGAATTGGTGGCCGTTGACCGAACCTTCCATGACCACCTTCATAC
GCATATTTTCCTTGATCAGCTCTTCGCCCTTAGACACAGGACCGGGGTTTTCTTCCACGTCTCCTGCTTG
CTTTAACAGAGAGAAGTTCGTGGCTCCGGAGCCCTTCGCTGTCATCATTTGTACAAACTCTTCGTAGTTT
ACCTGACCATCCCCATCGATGTCTGCTTCCCTGATCATTTCATCAACCTCTTCATCTGTTAACTTCTCTC
CAAGGTTTGTCATCACGTGGCGAAGCTCTGCTGCACTGATGTAGCCATTGCCATCCTTATCAAACACACC
GAACGCTTCTCTAATTTCTTCTTCCGTGTCCCTGTATTTCATTTTTCTTGCCATCATTGTCAGGAACTCA
GGGAAGTCGATTGTGCCGTCACCGTCGGCATCTACTTCATTGATCATGTCCTGCAGCTCTGCTTCTGTGG
GGTTGTGTCCGAGAGACCGCATCACCGTCCCCAGCTCCTTGGTTGTTATTGTCCCATCCCCGTCCTTGTC
AAATAGGGAGAAAGCCTCTTTGTATTCTGCGATCTGCTCTTCAGTCAGTTGGTCCGGCAGGTTGTACTCC
AGCTTGTGCCCCAGGATGTTGCCGTCCTCCTTGAAGTCGATGCCCTTCAGCTCGATGCGGTTCACCAGGG
TGTCGCCCTCGAACTTCACCTCGGCGCGGGTCTTGTAGTTGCCGTCGTCCTTGAAGAAGATGGTGCGCTC
CTGGATGTAGCCTTCGGGCATGGCGGACTTGAAGAAGTCGTGCTGCTTCATGTGGTCGGGGTAGCGGCTG
AAGCACTGCACGCCGTAGGTCAGGGTGGTCACGAGGGTGGGCCAGGGCACGGGCAGCTTGCCGGTGGTGC
AGATGAACTTCAGGGTCAGCTTGCCGTAGGTGGCATCGCCCTCACCCTCGCCGGACACGCTGAACTTGTG
GCCGTTTACGTCGCCGTCCAGCTCGACCAGGATGGGCACCACCCCGGTGAACAGCTCCTCGCCCTTGCTC
ACCATGCTCCCTCCGGTACCGCCCTTGTACAGCTCGTCCATGCCGAGAGTGATCCCGGCGGCGGTCACGA
ACTCCAGCAGGACCATGTGATCGCGCTTCTCGTTGGGGTCTTTCGAAAGTTTGGACTCCACGCTCAGGTA
GTGGTTGTCGGGCAGCAGCACGGGGCCGTCGCCGATGGGGGTGTTCTGCTGGTAGTGGTAGGCGAGCTGC
ACGCCGCCGTCCTCGATGTTGTGGCGGATGTGGAAGTTCGCCTTGATGCCGTTCTTCTGCTTGTCGGCCT
TGATATAGACGTTGATCTTCAGGCCCATCAGCATGGCGATGATCTTCACGGCGGTGGCCACCTCCTTGAA
GGTCTTCTTGCGACGCGTTACCGGTGGAGCCTGATTGGAGAAGGAGGTGGGCGCACCCTGTTGGCCATAG
CCTTGCTGCCCATAGTCGCCCTGAGGCCCGTAGCCACCGCCACCGCTGGCTGGCTGCCCGTAATCGGGTT
GATAACCACCCTGAGGCCCGTAGGAGTCCTGGGGCCCATAGCCTCCGGGGCCCTGCCCGTAGCCCGCATC
GCCGTAGGCATCGCCAGGTGCTGGTTGCTTTTCCGGGGCGCCTGGAGGTGCGCGCATGAATGGGGCTGCC
CAGCCTGTCTCCTTGAACACGAACCATAAGTTGCCAACCCAGAGCACCAGGTTCAGGAAGCCAAACACCA
CTGTGGTGTTGAGTCCTGAAGTCACAGGGTCCCTCAGTTCCTTGCATGTGTTCCCTGTCTGGCGGCACAT
GGGCATCTCCTTGATAATGTTCTCTGGGTCCGTGGCCATCTTCACATCGGACAGGCCTTTGGCCCAGGCT
GATGAACTAACTAGCCACATGAAAGCGAACACGGCTGTAGCCAGAAAGTCCATCATAGGCCCTTTGTTGT
TCTCTCGGTACTTGTTCTGCAGGAAGATGTAGGTGGCCAGGGCCCCCATGGAGTAGAGGAAGGCAAACAC
AGCCACGGTGACAAAGAACTCAGCCGACGAGGAGTAGTCCCCCACCAGGAAGATCTTGGTAGTGCCCCCT
TTGACGCAGGAGGGTGCATCAAAGTACACTTGGTGCAGCCTGAAGGGGTACTCGAACTCAACTTCGATGT
TGAGGGCACTCTCCGTCTTGTTGGCACACTCCACGCTCAGCCGAAGCTCCCCGGTGTAGCTGCCACACGT
AGCAAAGGCGAAGATGGCAAAGACCCACTGCAGCACCTTCACGAAGCCAAGGGGCTCCTTGACCACCCGG
AACTGACCCCCAGCCACCAGCTGATTCACCACGTCCATGGTGGCGGCTAGCCTACCGTTCGTATAATGTA
TGCTATACGAAGTTATGGAATTCCGCTCGAGATAATCAACCTCTGGATTACAAAATTTGTGAAAGATTGA
CTGGTATTCTTAACTATGTTGCTCCTTTTACGCTATGTGGATACGCTGCTTTAATGCCTTTGTATCATGC
TATTGCTTCCCGTATGGCTTTCATTTTCTCCTCCTTGTATAAATCCTGGTTAGTTCTTGCCACGGCGGAA
CTCATCGCCGCCTGCCTTGCCCGCTGCTGGACAGGGGCTCGGCTGTTGGGCACTGACAATTCCGTGGTGT
TTATTTGTGAAATTTGTGATGCTATTGCTTTATTTGTAACCATCTAGCTTTATTTGTGAAATTTGTGATG
CTATTGCTTTATTTGTAACCATTATAAGCTGCAATAAACAAGTTAACAACAACAATTGCATTCATTTTAT
GTTTCAGGTTCAGGGGGAGATGTGGGAGGTTTTTTAAAGCGGCCGCGGTAACCACGTGCGGACCGAGCGG
CCGCAGGAACCCCTAGTGATGGAGTTGGCCACTCCCTCTCTGCGCGCTCGCTCGCTCACTGAGGCCGGGC
GACCAAAGGTCGCCCGACGCCCGGGCTTTGCCCGGGCGGCCTCAGTGAGCGAGCGAGCGCGCAGCTGCCT
GCAGGGGCGCCTGATGCGGTATTTTCTCCTTACGCATCTGTGCGGTATTTCACACCGCATA
[95 nt withheld, positions 4612-4706]
T
[46 nt withheld, positions 4708-4753]
C
[141 nt withheld, positions 4755-4895]
CCTTTGACGTTGGAGTCCACGTTCTTT
[37 nt withheld, positions 4923-4959]
ACTCTATCTCGGGCTATTCTTTTGATTTATAAGGGATTTTGCCGATTTCGGTCTATTGGTTAAAAAATGA
GCTGATTTAACAAAAATTTAACGCGAATTTTAACAAAATATTAACGTTTACAATTTTATGGTGCACTCTC
AGTACAATCTGCTCTGATGCCGCATAGTTAAGCCAGCCCCGACACCCGCCAACACCCGCTGACGCGCCCT
GACGGGCTTGTCTGCTCCCGGCATCCGCTTACAGACAAGCTGTGACCGTCTCCGGGAGCTGCATGTGTCA
GAGGTTTTCACCGTCATCACCGAAACGCGCGAGACGAAAGGGCCTCGTGATACGCCTATTTTTATAGGTT
AATGTCATGATAATAATGGTTTCTTAGACGTCAGGTGGCACTTTTCGGGGAAATGTGCGCGGAACCCCTA
TTTGTTTATTTTTCTAAATACATTCAAATATGTATCCGCTCATGAGACAATAACCCTGATAAATGCTTCA
ATAATATTGAAAAAGGAAGAGTATGAGTATTCAACATTTCCGTGTCGCCCTTATTCCCTTTTTTGCGGCA
TTTTGCCTTCCTGTTTTTGCTCACCCAGAAACGCTGGTGAAAGTAAAAGATGCTGAAGATCAGTTGGGTG
CACGAGTGGGTTACATCGAACTGGATCTCAACAGCGGTAAGATCCTTGAGAGTTTTCGCCCCGAAGAACG
TTTTCCAATGATGAGCACTTTTAAAGTTCTGCTATGTGGCGCGGTATTATCCCGTATTGACGCCGGGCAA
GAGCAACTCGGTCGCCGCATACACTATTCTCAGAATGACTTGGTTGAGTACTCACCAGTCACAGAAAAGC
ATCTTACGGATGGCATGACAGTAAGAGAATTATGCAGTGCTGCCATAACCATGAGTGATAACACTGCGGC
CAACTTACTTCTGACAACGATCGGAGGACCGAAGGAGCTAACCGCTTTTTTGCACAACATGGGGGATCAT
GTAACTCGCCTTGATCGTTGGGAACCGGAGCTGAATGAAGCCATACCAAACGACGAGCGTGACACCACGA
TGCCTGTAGCAATGGCAACAACGTTGCGCAAACTATTAACTGGCGAACTACTTACTCTAGCTTCCCGGCA
ACAATTAATAGACTGGATGGAGGCGGATAAAGTTGCAGGACCACTTCTGCGCTCGGCCCTTCCGGCTGGC
TGGTTTATTGCTGATAAATCTGGAGCCGGTGAGCGTGGGTCTCGCGGTATCATTGCAGCACTGGGGCCAG
ATGGTAAGCCCTCCCGTATCGTAGTTATCTACACGACGGGGAGTCAGGCAACTATGGATGAACGAAATAG
ACAGATCGCTGAGATAGGTGCCTCACTGATTAAGCATTGGTAACTGTCAGACCAAGTTTACTCATATATA
CTTTAGATTGATTTAAAACTTCATTTTTAATTTAAAAGGATCTAGGTGAAGATCCTTTTTGATAATCTCA
TGACCAAAATCCCTTAACGTGAGTTTTCGTTCCACTGAGCGTCAGACCCCGTAGAAAAGATCAAAGGATC
TTCTTGAGATCCTTTTTTTCTGCGCGTAATCTGCTGCTTGCAAACAAAAAAACCACCGCTACCAGCGGTG
GTTTGTTTGCCGGATCAAGAGCTACCAACTCTTTTTCCGAAGGTAACTGGCTTCAGCAGAGCGCAGATAC
CAAATACTGTTCTTCTAGTGTAGCCGTAGTTAGGCCACCACTTCAAGAACTCTGTAGCACCGCCTACATA
CCTCGCTCTGCTAATCCTGTTACCAGTGGCTGCTGCCAGTGGCGATAAGTCGTGTCTTACCGGGTTGGAC
TCAAGACGATAGTTACCGGATAAGGCGCAGCGGTCGGGCTGAACGGGGGGTTCGTGCACACAGCCCAGCT
TGGAGCGAACGACCTACACCGAACTGAGATACCTACAGCGTGAGCTATGAGAAAGCGCCACGCTTCCCGA
AGGGAGAAAGGCGGACAGGTATCCGGTAAGCGGCAGGGTCGGAACAGGAGAGCGCACGAGGGAGCTTCCA
GGGGGAAACGCCTGGTATCTTTATAGTCCTGTCGGGTTTCGCCACCTCTGACTTGAGCGTCGATTTTTGT
GATGCTCGTCAGGGGGGCGGAGCCTATGGAAAAACGCCAGCAACGCGGCCTTTTTACGGTTCCTGGCCTT
TTGCTGGCCTTTTGCTCACATGT
